>Addgene plasmid #40571 | pH2B-CyPet-FHA2-AuroraB Substrate-YPet-IRES-puro2b | depositor full sequence | sequence record 53369 | pH2B-CyPet-FHA2-AuroraB Substrate-YPet-IRES-puro2b sequence 7504 bps
GATCCGGCGGCAAGGTGAACAAGATCGTGAAGAACCGCCGCACCGTGGCCATCGGTGGTTCCGGAGGAGT
GAGCAAGGGCGAGGAGCTGTTCACCGGGGTGGTGCCCATCCTGGTCGAGCTGGACGGCGACGTAAACGGC
CACAAGTTCAGCGTGTCCGGCGAGGGCGAGGGCGATGCCACCTACGGCAAGCTGACCCTGAAGCTGCTCT
GCACCACCGGCAAGCTGCCCGTGCCCTGGCCCACCCTCGTGACCACCCTGGGCTACGGCCTGCAGTGCTT
CGCCCGCTACCCCGACCACATGAAGCAGCACGACTTCTTCAAGTCCGCCATGCCCGAAGGCTACGTCCAG
GAGCGCACCATCTTCTTCAAGGACGACGGCAACTACAAGACCCGCGCCGAGGTGAAGTTCGAGGGCGACA
CCCTGGTGAACCGCATCGAGCTGAAGGGCATCGACTTCAAGGAGGACGGCAACATCCTGGGGCACAAGCT
GGAGTACAACTACAACAGCCACAACGTCTATATCACCGCCGACAAGCAGAAGAACGGCATCAAGGCCAAC
TTCAAGATCCGCCACAACATCGAGGACGGCGGCGTGCAGCTCGCCGACCACTACCAGCAGAACACCCCCA
TCGGCGACGGCCCCGTGCTGCTGCCCGACAACCACTACCTGAGCTACCAGTCCGCCCTGTTCAAAGACCC
CAACGAGAAGCGCGATCACATGGTCCTGCTGGAGTTCCTGACCGCCGCCGGGATCACTGAAGGCATGAAC
GAGCTGTACAAGTAAAGCGGCCGCATAGATAACTGATCCAGTGTGCTGGAATTAATTCGCTGTCTGCGAG
GGCCAGCTGTTGGGGTGAGTACTCCCTCTCAAAAGCGGGCATGACTTCTGCGCTAAGATTGTCAGTTTCC
AAAAACGAGGAGGATTTGATATTCACCTGGCCCGCGGTGATGCCTTTGAGGGTGGCCGCGTCCATCTGGT
CAGAAAAGACAATCTTTTTGTTGTCAAGCTTGAGGTGTGGCAGGCTTGAGATCTGGCCATACACTTGAGT
GACAATGACATCCACTTTGCCTTTCTCTCCACAGGTGTCCACTCCCAGGTCCAACTGCAGGTCGAGCATG
CATCTAGGGCGGCCAATTCCGCCCCTCTCCCTCCCCCCCCCCTAACGTTACTGGCCGAAGCCGCTTGGAA
TAAGGCCGGTGTGCGTTTGTCTATATGTGATTTTCCACCATATTGCCGTCTTTTGGCAATGTGAGGGCCC
GGAAACCTGGCCCTGTCTTCTTGACGAGCATTCCTAGGGGTCTTTCCCCTCTCGCCAAAGGAATGCAAGG
TCTGTTGAATGTCGTGAAGGAAGCAGTTCCTCTGGAAGCTTCTTGAAGACAAACAACGTCTGTAGCGACC
CTTTGCAGGCAGCGGAACCCCCCACCTGGCGACAGGTGCCTCTGCGGCCAAAAGCCACGTGTATAAGATA
CACCTGCAAAGGCGGCACAACCCCAGTGCCACGTTGTGAGTTGGATAGTTGTGGAAAGAGTCAAATGGCT
CTCCTCAAGCGTATTCAACAAGGGGCTGAAGGATGCCCAGAAGGTACCCCATTGTATGGGATCTGATCTG
GGGCCTCGGTGCACATGCTTTACATGTGTTTAGTCGAGGTTAAAAAAACGTCTAGGCCCCCCGAACCACG
GGGACGTGGTTTTCCTTTGAAAAACACGATGATAAGCTTGCCACAACCCACAAGGAGACGACCTTCCATG
ACCGAGTACAAGCCCACGGTGCGCCTCGCCACCCGCGACGACGTCCCCCGGGCCGTACGCACCCTCGCCG
CCGCGTTCGCCGACTACCCCGCCACGCGCCACACCGTCGACCCGGACCGCCACATCGAGCGGGTCACCGA
GCTGCAAGAACTCTTCCTCACGCGCGTCGGGCTCGACATCGGCAAGGTGTGGGTCGCGGACGACGGCGCC
GCGGTGGCGGTCTGGACCACGCCGGAGAGCGTCGAAGCGGGGGCGGTGTTCGCCGAGATCGGCCCGCGCA
TGGCCGAGTTGAGCGGTTCCCGGCTGGCCGCGCAGCAACAGATGGAAGGCCTCCTGGCGCCGCACCGGCC
CAAGGAGCCCGCGTGGTTCCTGGCCACCGTCGGCGTCTCGCCCGACCACCAGGGCAAGGGTCTGGGCAGC
GCCGTCGTGCTCCCCGGAGTGGAGGCGGCCGAGCGCGCCGGGGTGCCCGCCTTCCTGGAGACCTCCGCGC
CCCGCAACCTCCCCTTCTACGAGCGGCTCGGCTTCACCGTCACCGCCGACGTCGAGTGCCCGAAGGACCG
CGCGACCTGGTGCATGACCCGCAAGCCCGGTGCCTGACGCCCGCCCCACGACCCGCAGCGCCCGACCGAA
AGGAGCGCACGACCCCATGGCTCCGACCGAAGCCGACCCGGGCGGCCCCGCCGACCCCGCACCCGCCCCC
GAGGCCCACCGACTCTAGAGCTCGCTGATCAGCCTCGACTGTGCCTTCTAGTTGCCAGCCATCTGTTGTT
TGCCCCTCCCCCGTGCCTTCCTTGACCCTGGAAGGTGCCACTCCCACTGTCCTTTCCTAATAAAATGAGG
AAATTGCATCGCATTGTCTGAGTAGGTGTCATTCTATTCTGGGGGGTGGGGTGGGGCAGGACAGCAAGGG
GGAGGATTGGGAAGACAATAGCAGGCATGCTGGGGATGCGGTGGGCTCTATGGCTTCTGAGGCGGAAAGA
ACCAGCTGGGGCTCGAGTGCATTCTAGTTGTGGTTTGTCCAAACTCATCAATGTATCTTATCATGTCTGT
ATACCGTCGACCTCTAGCTAGAGCTTGGCGTAATCATGGTCATAGCTGTTTCCTGTGTGAAATTGTTATC
CGCTCACAATTCCACACAACATACGAGCCGGAAGCATAAAGTGTAAAGCCTGGGGTGCCTAATGAGTGAG
CTAACTCACATTAATTGCGTTGCGCTCACTGCCCGCTTTCCAGTCGGGAAACCTGTCGTGCCAGCTGCAT
TAATGAATCGGCCAACGCGCGGGGAGAGGCGGTTTGCGTATTGGGCGCTCTTCCGCTTCCTCGCTCACTG
ACTCGCTGCGCTCGGTCGTTCGGCTGCGGCGAGCGGTATCAGCTCACTCAAAGGCGGTAATACGGTTATC
CACAGAATCAGGGGATAACGCAGGAAAGAACATGTGAGCAAAAGGCCAGCAAAAGGCCAGGAACCGTAAA
AAGGCCGCGTTGCTGGCGTTTTTCCATAGGCTCCGCCCCCCTGACGAGCATCACAAAAATCGACGCTCAA
GTCAGAGGTGGCGAAACCCGACAGGACTATAAAGATACCAGGCGTTTCCCCCTGGAAGCTCCCTCGTGCG
CTCTCCTGTTCCGACCCTGCCGCTTACCGGATACCTGTCCGCCTTTCTCCCTTCGGGAAGCGTGGCGCTT
TCTCAATGCTCACGCTGTAGGTATCTCAGTTCGGTGTAGGTCGTTCGCTCCAAGCTGGGCTGTGTGCACG
AACCCCCCGTTCAGCCCGACCGCTGCGCCTTATCCGGTAACTATCGTCTTGAGTCCAACCCGGTAAGACA
CGACTTATCGCCACTGGCAGCAGCCACTGGTAACAGGATTAGCAGAGCGAGGTATGTAGGCGGTGCTACA
GAGTTCTTGAAGTGGTGGCCTAACTACGGCTACACTAGAAGGACAGTATTTGGTATCTGCGCTCTGCTGA
AGCCAGTTACCTTCGGAAAAAGAGTTGGTAGCTCTTGATCCGGCAAACAAACCACCGCTGGTAGCGGTGG
TTTTTTTGTTTGCAAGCAGCAGATTACGCGCAGAAAAAAAGGATCTCAAGAAGATCCTTTGATCTTTTCT
ACGGGGTCTGACGCTCAGTGGAACGAAAACTCACGTTAAGGGATTTTGGTCATGAGATTATCAAAAAGGA
TCTTCACCTAGATCCTTTTAAATTAAAAATGAAGTTTTAAATCAATCTAAAGTATATATGAGTAAACTTG
GTCTGACAGTTACCAATGCTTAATCAGTGAGGCACCTATCTCAGCGATCTGTCTATTTCGTTCATCCATA
GTTGCCTGACTCCCCGTCGTGTAGATAACTACGATACGGGAGGGCTTACCATCTGGCCCCAGTGCTGCAA
TGATACCGCGAGACCCACGCTCACCGGCTCCAGATTTATCAGCAATAAACCAGCCAGCCGGAAGGGCCGA
GCGCAGAAGTGGTCCTGCAACTTTATCCGCCTCCATCCAGTCTATTAATTGTTGCCGGGAAGCTAGAGTA
AGTAGTTCGCCAGTTAATAGTTTGCGCAACGTTGTTGCCATTGCTACAGGCATCGTGGTGTCACGCTCGT
CGTTTGGTATGGCTTCATTCAGCTCCGGTTCCCAACGATCAAGGCGAGTTACATGATCCCCCATGTTGTG
CAAAAAAGCGGTTAGCTCCTTCGGTCCTCCGATCGTTGTCAGAAGTAAGTTGGCCGCAGTGTTATCACTC
ATGGTTATGGCAGCACTGCATAATTCTCTTACTGTCATGCCATCCGTAAGATGCTTTTCTGTGACTGGTG
AGTACTCAACCAAGTCATTCTGAGAATAGTGTATGCGGCGACCGAGTTGCTCTTGCCCGGCGTCAATACG
GGATAATACCGCGCCACATAGCAGAACTTTAAAAGTGCTCATCATTGGAAAACGTTCTTCGGGGCGAAAA
CTCTCAAGGATCTTACCGCTGTTGAGATCCAGTTCGATGTAACCCACTCGTGCACCCAACTGATCTTCAG
CATCTTTTACTTTCACCAGCGTTTCTGGGTGAGCAAAAACAGGAAGGCAAAATGCCGCAAAAAAGGGAAT
AAGGGCGACACGGAAATGTTGAATACTCATACTCTTCCTTTTTCAATATTATTGAAGCATTTATCAGGGT
TATTGTCTCATGAGCGGATACATATTTGAATGTATTTAGAAAAATAAACAAATAGGGGTTCCGCGCACAT
TTCCCCGAAAAGTGCCACCTGACGTCGACGGATCGGGAGATCTCCCGATCCCCTATGGTCGACTCTCAGT
ACAATCTGCTCTGATGCCGCATAGTTAAGCCAGTATCTGCTCCCTGCTTGTGTGTTGGAGGTCGCTGAGT
AGTGCGCGAGCAAAATTTAAGCTACAACAAGGCAAGGCTTGACCGACAATTGCATGAAGAATCTGCTTAG
GGTTAGGCGTTTTGCGCTGCTTCGCGATGTACGGGCCAGATATACGCGTTGACATTGATTATTGACTAGT
TATTAATAGTAATCAATTACGGGGTCATTAGTTCATAGCCCATATATGGAGTTCCGCGTTACATAACTTA
CGGTAAATGGCCCGCCTGGCTGACCGCCCAACGACCCCCGCCCATTGACGTCAATAATGACGTATGTTCC
CATAGTAACGCCAATAGGGACTTTCCATTGACGTCAATGGGTGGACTATTTACGGTAAACTGCCCACTTG
GCAGTACATCAAGTGTATCATATGCCAAGTACGCCCCCTATTGACGTCAATGACGGTAAATGGCCCGCCT
GGCATTATGCCCAGTACATGACCTTATGGGACTTTCCTACTTGGCAGTACATCTACGTATTAGTCATCGC
TATTACCATGGTGATGCGGTTTTGGCAGTACATCAATGGGCGTGGATAGCGGTTTGACTCACGGGGATTT
CCAAGTCTCCACCCCATTGACGTCAATGGGAGTTTGTTTTGGCACCAAAATCAACGGGACTTTCCAAAAT
GTCGTAACAACTCCGCCCCATTGACGCAAATGGGCGGTAGGCGTGTACGGTGGGAGGTCTATATAAGCAG
AGCTCTCTGGCTAACTAGAGAACCCACTGCTTACTGGCTTATCGAAATTAATACGACTCACTATAGGGAG
ACCCAAGCTTGGCGCGCCACCATGCCAGAGCCAGCGAAGTCTGCTCCCGCCCCGAAAAAGGGCTCCAAGA
AGGCGGTGACTAAGGCGCAGAAGAAAGGCGGCAAGAAGCGCAAGCGCAGCCGCAAGGAGAGCTATTCCAT
CTATGTGTACAAGGTTCTGAAGCAGGTCCACCCTGACACCGGCATTTCGTCCAAGGCCATGGGCATCATG
AATTCGTTTGTGAACGACATTTTCGAGCGCATCGCAGGTGAGGCTTCCCGCCTGGCGCATTACAACAAGC
GCTCGACCATCACCTCCAGGGAGATCCAGACGGCCGTGCGCCTGCTGCTGCCTGGGGAGTTGGCCAAGCA
CGCCGTGTCCGAGGGTACTAAGGCCATCACCAAGTACACCAGCGCTAAGCTAGCAAGCTTCGCCACCATG
GTGAGCAAGGGCGAGGAGCTGTTCGGCGGGATCGTGCCCATCCTGGTCGAGCTGGAGGGCGACGTAAACG
GCCACAGGTTCAGCGTGTCCGGCGAGGGCGAGGGCGATGCCACCTACGGCAAGCTGACCCTGAAGTTCAT
CTGCACCACCGGCAAGCTGCCCGTGCCCTGGCCCACCCTCGTGACCACCCTGACCTGGGGCGTGCAGTGC
TTCAGCCGCTACCCCGACCACATGAAGCAGCACGACTTCTTCAAGTCCGTCATGCCCGAAGGCTACGTCC
AGGAGCGTACCATCTTCTTCAAGGACGACGGCAACTACAAGACCCGCGCCGAGGTGAAGTTCGAGGGCGA
CACCCTGGTGAACCGCATCGAGCTGAAGGGCATCGACTTCAAGGAGGACGGCAACATCCTGGGGCACAAG
CTGGAGTACAACTACATCAGCCACAACGTCTATATCACCGCCGACAAGCAGAAGAACGGCATCAAGGCCC
ACTTCAAGGCCCGCCACAACATCACGGACGGCAGCGTGCAGCTCGCCGACCACTACCAGCAGAACACCCC
CATCGGCGACGGCCCCGTGATCCTGCCCGACAACCACTACCTGAGCACCCAGTCCAAGCTGAGCAAAGAC
CCCAACGAGAAGCGCGATCACATGGTCCTGCTGGAGTTCGTGACCGCCGCCGGGATCACTCACGGCATGG
ACGAGCTGTACAAGGCTGGTACCAAGGGTAATGGTAGGTTTTTAACTTTAAAACCATTGCCTGACAGCAT
TATTCAAGAAAGCCTGGAGATTCAGCAAGGTGTGAATCCATTTTTCATTGGTAGATCCGAGGATTGCAAT
TGTAAAATTGAAGACAGTAGGTTGTCTCGAGTTCATTGCTTCATTTTCAAAAAGAGGCATGCTGTAGGCA
AAAGCATGTATGAATCTCCGGCACAAGGTTTAGATGATATTTGGTATTGCCACACCGGAACTAACGTGAG
CTATTTAAATAATAACCGCATGATACAGGGTACGAAATTCCTTTTACAAGACGGAGATGAAATCAAGATC
ATTTGGGATAAAAACAATAAATTTGTCATTGGCTTTAAAGTGGAAATTAACGATACTACAGGTCTGTTTA
ACGAGGGATTAGGTATGTTACAAGAACAAAGAGTAGTACTTAAGCAAACAGCCGAAGAAAAAGATTTGGT
GAAAAAGTTAGGAG
Features (pLannotate 1.2.2; 23 found; start..end, strand, type, name):
     69..782     +  CDS            YPet: YPet is a basic (constitutively fluorescent) yellow fluorescent protein published in 2005, derived from Aequorea victoria. It has moderate acid sensitivity.
    855..1084    +  intron         chimeric intron: chimera between introns from adenovirus and immunoglobulin heavy chain genes
   1253..1715    +  misc_feature   IRES: internal ribosome entry site (IRES) of the encephalomyocarditis virus (EMCV)
   1748..2347    +  CDS            PuroR: puromycin N-acetyltransferase; pac from Streptomyces; confers resistance to puromycin
   2397..2462    +  CDS            dmpM (fragment): DMPM_STRAD - Protein inferred from homology: Swiss-Prot protein existence level 3. From Streptomyces alboniger.
   2489..2713    +  polyA_signal   bGH poly(A) signal: bovine growth hormone polyadenylation signal
   2717..2738    +  promoter       SV40 promoter (fragment): SV40 enhancer and early promoter
   2748..2799    +  polyA_signal   SV40 poly(A) signal (fragment): SV40 polyadenylation signal
   2863..2879    -  protein_bind   lac operator: The lac repressor binds to the lac operator to inhibit transcription in E. coli. This inhibition can be relieved by adding lactose or isopropyl-β-D-thiogalactopyranoside (IPTG). lac repressor encoded by lacI
   2887..2917    -  promoter       lac promoter: promoter for the E. coli lac operon
   2932..2953    -  protein_bind   CAP binding site: CAP binding activates transcription in the presence of cAMP. E. coli catabolite activator protein
   2966..3058    -  CDS            lacI (fragment): lac repressor; lacI; The lac repressor binds to the lac operator to inhibit transcription in E. coli. This inhibition can be relieved by adding lactose or isopropyl-β-D-thiogalactopyranoside (IPTG).
   3241..3829    -  rep_origin     ori: high-copy-number ColE1/pMB1/pBR322/pUC origin of replication
   4000..4860    -  CDS            AmpR: β-lactamase; bla; confers resistance to ampicillin, carbenicillin, and related antibiotics
   4861..4965    -  promoter       AmpR promoter: bla
   5032..5076    -  misc_feature   bom (fragment): basis of mobility region from pBR322
   5231..5610    +  enhancer       CMV enhancer: human cytomegalovirus immediate early enhancer
   5611..5814    +  promoter       CMV promoter: human cytomegalovirus (CMV) immediate early promoter
   5810..5843    +  LTR            5' LTR (truncated) (fragment): truncated 5' long terminal repeat (LTR) from HIV-1
   5859..5877    +  promoter       T7 promoter: promoter for bacteriophage T7 RNA polymerase
   5902..6279    +  CDS            H2B: human histone H2B; HIST1H2BJ
   6298..7014    +  CDS            CyPet: CyPet is a basic (constitutively fluorescent) cyan fluorescent protein published in 2005, derived from Aequorea victoria. It has moderate acid sensitivity.
   7024..7500    +  CDS            RAD53 (fragment): RAD53_YEAST - Also known as MEC2, SAD1, SPK1. Experimental evidence at protein level: Swiss-Prot protein existence level 1. Controls S-phase checkpoint as well as G1 and G2 DNA damage checkpoints. Phosphorylates proteins on serine, threonine, and tyrosine. Prevents entry into anaphase and mitotic exit after DNA damage via regulation of the Polo kinase CDC5. Seems to be involved in the phosphorylation of RPH1. From Saccharomyces cerevisiae (strain ATCC 204508 / S288c) (Baker's yeast).
