[The description below was written by a language model from this plasmid's Addgene catalogue record and pLannotate feature annotations shown in this document.]
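Description:
pH2B-CyPet-FHA2-AuroraB Substrate-YPet-IRES-puro2b is a 7.5 kb mammalian expression plasmid built on the Clontech pIRES-puro2b backbone. It encodes a chromatin-targeted FRET biosensor for Aurora B kinase activity. In bacteria it is maintained as a high-copy plasmid through a ColE1/pUC-type origin and selected with ampicillin via the β-lactamase gene. In mammalian cells, puromycin selection is available.

The synthetic insert of about 2.4 kb is driven by the CMV immediate-early enhancer and promoter, with a T7 promoter just upstream of the coding region. The annotated open reading frame runs from human histone H2B through the cyan fluorescent protein CyPet and a fragment of yeast Rad53 corresponding to the FHA2 phosphothreonine-binding domain. It continues across the numbering origin of the circular map into the yellow fluorescent protein YPet. The short Aurora B substrate peptide named in the record is not annotated separately; it presumably lies in the small gap between the FHA2 and YPet features. In sensors of this design, phosphorylation of the substrate allows it to bind the FHA2 domain, changing the conformation of the protein and therefore the energy transfer between CyPet and YPet. The H2B fusion anchors the reporter to chromatin.

Downstream of YPet lie a chimeric intron, an EMCV IRES, the puromycin N-acetyltransferase gene and a bGH polyadenylation signal. Sensor and resistance marker are therefore translated from one bicistronic transcript, which links drug resistance to sensor expression and favours stable cell lines. The associated publication used the construct to study how phosphatase regulators counteract Aurora B during anaphase chromosome segregation.
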