Addgene plasmid #40571: pH2B-CyPet-FHA2-AuroraB Substrate-YPet-IRES-puro2b
Depositing lab: Daniel Gerlich. Publication: Sds22 and Repo-Man stabilize chromosome segregation by counteracting Aurora B on anaphase kinetochores. Wurzenberger C, Held M, Lampson MA, Poser I, Hyman AA, Gerlich DW. J Cell Biol. 2012 Jul 23;198(2):173-83. Epub 2012 Jul 16. 10.1083/jcb.201112112 PubMed 22801782.
Backbone
  Vector backbone: pIRES-puro2b
  Backbone manufacturer: Clontech
  Backbone size w/o insert (bp): 5125
  Total vector size (bp): 7504
  Vector type: Mammalian Expression, Bacterial Expression
  Selectable markers: Puromycin
Growth in bacteria
  Bacterial resistance: Ampicillin, 100 μg/mL
  Growth temperature: 37°C
  Growth strain: DH5alpha
  Copy number: High Copy
Gene/Insert
  Gene/Insert name: Aurora B FRET-sensor N-terminally fused to histone 2B (alt names: H2B-CyPet-FHA2-Aurora B substrate-YPet; chromatin-targeted Aurora B biosensor)
  Species: Synthetic
  Insert size (bp): 2379
  Promoter: CMV
  Tag / fusion protein: CyPet (N terminal on insert); YPet (C terminal on insert)
  Cloning method: Restriction Enzyme; 5′ cloning site NdeI (not destroyed); 3′ cloning site BsrGI (not destroyed)
  Sequencing primers: 5′ CMV-F; 3′ IRES-R
Resource information
  A portion of this plasmid was derived from a plasmid made by: Michael Lampson, Department of Biology, University of Pennsylvania, Philadelphia, US
Terms and licenses: Academic/Nonprofit Terms; Industry Terms: Not Available to Industry
How to cite: pH2B-CyPet-FHA2-AuroraB Substrate-YPet-IRES-puro2b was a gift from Daniel Gerlich (Addgene plasmid # 40571 ; http://n2t.net/addgene:40571 ; RRID:Addgene_40571)
