>Addgene plasmid #40571 | pH2B-CyPet-FHA2-AuroraB Substrate-YPet-IRES-puro2b | addgene partial sequence | sequence record 55115 | AubBsubst-F 5'-ATTGCCACACCGGAACTAAC-3'
GAAATTCCTTTTACAAGACGGAGATGAAATCAAGATCATTTGGGATAAAAACAATAAATTTGTCATTGGC
TTTAAAGTGGAAATTAACGATACTACAGGTCTGTTTAACGAGGGATTAGGTATGTTACAAGAACAAAGAG
TAGTACTTAAGCAAACAGCCGAAGAAAAAGATTTGGTGAAAAAGTTAGGAGGATCCGGCGGCAAGGTGAA
CAAGATCGTGAAGAACCGCCGCACCGTGGCCATCGGTGGTTCCGGAGGAGTGAGCAAGGGCGAGGAGCTG
TTCACCGGGGTGGTGCCCATCCTGGTCGAGCTGGACGGCGACGTAAACGGCCACAAGTTCAGCGTGTCCG
GCGAGGGCGAGGGCGATGCCACCTACGGCAAGCTGACCCTGAAGCTGCTCTGCACCACCGGCAAGCTGCC
CGTGCCCTGGCCCACCCTCGTGACCACCCTGGGCTACGGCCTGCAGTGCTTCGCCCGCTACCCCGACCAC
ATGAAGCAGCACGACTTCTTCAAGTCCGCCATGCCCGAAGGCTACGTCCAGGAGCGCACCATCTTCTTCA
AGGACGACGGCAACTACAAGACCCGCGCCGAGGTGAAGTTCGAGGGCGACACCCTGGTGAACCGCATCGA
GCTGAAGGGCATCGACTTCAAGGAGGACGGCAACATCCTGGGGCACAAGCTGGAGTACAACTACAACAGC
CACAACGTCTATATCACCGCCGACAAGCAGAAGAACGGCATCAAGGCCAACTTCAAGATCCG
