>Addgene plasmid #40571 | pH2B-CyPet-FHA2-AuroraB Substrate-YPet-IRES-puro2b | addgene partial sequence | sequence record 55120 | AubBsubst-R 5'-GCCGGAGATTCATACATGCT-3'
TGAACTCGAGACAACCTACTGTCTTCAATTTTACAATTGCAATCCTCGGATCTACCAATGAAAAATGGAT
TCACACCTTGCTGAATCTCCAGGCTTTCTTGAATAATGCTGTCAGGCAATGGTTTTAAAGTTAAAAACCT
ACCATTACCCTTGGTACCAGCCTTGTACAGCTCGTCCATGCCGTGAGTGATCCCGGCGGCGGTCACGAAC
TCCAGCAGGACCATGTGATCGCGCTTCTCGTTGGGGTCTTTGCTCAGCTTGGACTGGGTGCTCAGGTAGT
GGTTGTCGGGCAGGATCACGGGGCCGTCGCCGATGGGGGTGTTCTGCTGGTAGTGGTCGGCGAGCTGCAC
GCTGCCGTCCGTGATGTTGTGGCGGGCCTTGAAGTGGGCCTTGATGCCGTTCTTCTGCTTGTCGGCGGTG
ATATAGACGTTGTGGCTGATGTAGTTGTACTCCAGCTTGTGCCCCAGGATGTTGCCGTCCTCCTTGAAGT
CGATGCCCTTCAGCTCGATGCGGTTCACCAGGGTGTCGCCCTCGAACTTCACCTCGGCGCGGGTCTTGTA
GTTGCCGTCGTCCTTGAAGAAGATGGTACGCTCCTGGACGTAGCCTTCGGGCATGACGGACTTGAAGAAG
TCGTGCTGCTTCATGTGGTCGGGGTAGCGGCTGAAGCACTGCACGCCCCAGGTCAGGGTGGTCACGAGGG
TGGGCCAGGGCACGGGCAGCTTGCCGGTGGTGCAGATGAACTTCAGGGTCAGCTTGCCGTAGGTGGCATC
GCCCTCGCCCTCGCCGGACACGCTGAACCTGTGGCCGTTTACGTCGCCCTCCAGCTCGACCAGGATGGGC
ACGATCCCGCCGAACAGCTCCTCGCCCTTGCTCACCATGGTGGCGAAGCTTGCTAGCTTAGCGCTGGTGT
A
