>Addgene plasmid #40571 | pH2B-CyPet-FHA2-AuroraB Substrate-YPet-IRES-puro2b | addgene partial sequence | sequence record 55121 | CMV-F 5'-CGCAAATGGGCGGTAGGCGTG-3'
TCTCTGGCTAACTAGAGAACCCACTGCTTACTGGCTTATCGAAATTAATACGACTCACTATAGGGAGACC
CAAGCTTGGCGCGCCACCATGCCAGAGCCAGCGAAGTCTGCTCCCGCCCCGAAAAAGGGCTCCAAGAAGG
CGGTGACTAAGGCGCAGAAGAAAGGCGGCAAGAAGCGCAAGCGCAGCCGCAAGGAGAGCTATTCCATCTA
TGTGTACAAGGTTCTGAAGCAGGTCCACCCTGACACCGGCATTTCGTCCAAGGCCATGGGCATCATGAAT
TCGTTTGTGAACGACATTTTCGAGCGCATCGCAGGTGAGGCTTCCCGCCTGGCGCATTACAACAAGCGCT
CGACCATCACCTCCAGGGAGATCCAGACGGCCGTGCGCCTGCTGCTGCCTGGGGAGTTGGCCAAGCACGC
CGTGTCCGAGGGTACTAAGGCCATCACCAAGTACACCAGCGCTAAGCTAGCAAGCTTCGCCACCATGGTG
AGCAAGGGCGAGGAGCTGTTCGGCGGGATCGTGCCCATCCTGGTCGAGCTGGAGGGCGACGTAAACGGCC
ACAGGTTCAGCGTGTCCGGCGAGGGCGAGGGCGATGCCACCTACGGCAAGCTGACCCTGAAGTTCATCTG
CACCACCGGCAAGCTGCCCGTGCCCTGGCCCACCCTCGTGACCACCCTGACCTGGGGCGTGCAGTGCTTC
AGCCGCTACCCCGACCACATGAAGCAGCACGACTTCTTCAAGTCCGTCATGCCCGAAGGCTACGTCCAGG
AGCGTACCATCTTCTTCAAGGACGACGGCAACTACAAGACCCGCGCCGAGGTGAAGTTCGAGGGCGACAC
CCTGGTGAACCGCATCGAGCTGAAGGGCATCGACTTCAAGGAGGACGGCAACATCCTGGGGCACAAGCTG
GAG
